Addgene plasmid #169735: Equalizer-L plasmid with onboard mCherry cassette
Purpose: Equalizer-L plasmid that encodes eGFP to report circuit output levels. This plasmid also encodes a separate mCherry expression cassette to monitor plasmid dosage.
Depositing lab: Francois St-Pierre. Publication: A synthetic circuit for buffering gene dosage variation between individual mammalian cells. Yang J, Lee J, Land MA, Lai S, Igoshin OA, St-Pierre F. Nat Commun. 2021 Jul 5;12(1):4132. doi: 10.1038/s41467-021-23889-0. PubMed 34226556.
Backbone
  Vector backbone: pcDNA5/FRT
  Backbone manufacturer: invitrogen
  Backbone size w/o insert (bp): 8585
  Total vector size (bp): 10481
  Modifications to backbone: TetO2 site and rabbit beta-globin intron II (bGlob intron) are added to the 5' UTR. Woodchuck hepatitis virus post-transcriptional regulatory element (WPRE) is added to the 3' UTR. This plasmid also has a separate mCherry expression cassette: EF1a promoter-mCherry-rbGlob terminator.
  Vector type: Mammalian Expression, Synthetic Biology
  Selectable markers: Hygromycin
Growth in bacteria
  Bacterial resistance: Ampicillin, 100 μg/mL
  Growth temperature: 37°C
  Growth strain: DH5alpha
  Copy number: High Copy
Gene/Insert
  Gene/Insert name: miR(FF4) target-tetR-P2A-eGFP-miR(FF4) target-miR(FF4)
  Species: Synthetic
  Insert size (bp): 1896
  Promoter: CMV-tetO2
  Cloning method: Gibson Cloning
  Sequencing primers: 5′ cgcaaatgggcggtaggcgtg; 3′ tagaaggcacagtcgagg
Terms and licenses: Academic/Nonprofit Terms; Industry Terms: Not Available to Industry
Depositor comments: Note that although the plasmid encodes a hygromycin resistance gene, it is not expressed from the plasmid. It is only expressed after Flp recombinase-mediated chromosomal integration of the plasmid.
How to cite: Equalizer-L plasmid with onboard mCherry cassette was a gift from Francois St-Pierre (Addgene plasmid # 169735 ; http://n2t.net/addgene:169735 ; RRID:Addgene_169735)
