[The description below was written by a language model from this plasmid's Addgene catalogue record and pLannotate feature annotations shown in this document.]
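Description:
Equalizer-L plasmid with onboard mCherry cassette is a 10.5 kb mammalian expression and synthetic-biology construct built on the pcDNA5/FRT backbone. It is propagated in E. coli as a high-copy plasmid through a ColE1/pUC-type origin with ampicillin resistance. The backbone also carries an FRT site directly upstream of a promoterless hygromycin resistance gene with an SV40 poly(A) signal. As the depositor notes, hygromycin resistance is not expressed from the free plasmid and only becomes active after Flp recombinase-mediated integration into a chromosomal FRT landing site.

The main payload is a gene-dosage-buffering circuit driven by a CMV enhancer/promoter carrying TetO2 operator sites, followed by a rabbit β-globin intron II in the 5' UTR. The transcript encodes TetR joined by a P2A peptide to eGFP, flanked by miR(FF4) target sites, and it also carries the miR(FF4) hairpin embedded in miR-30a flanking sequences, followed by a WPRE and the bGH poly(A) signal. The automated annotation labels the TetR region as an rtTA3 fragment with an adjacent SV40 NLS fragment, which probably reflects sequence similarity to TetR-derived proteins, since the catalogue entry names tetR. This architecture combines two regulatory motifs: TetR represses its own promoter through the operators (negative feedback), while the co-transcribed microRNA targets the same transcript (an incoherent feedforward arrangement). Together they are intended to make output less sensitive to plasmid copy number, with eGFP reporting circuit output.

A separate cassette, EF-1α promoter–mCherry–rabbit β-globin terminator, provides an unregulated red signal that tracks plasmid dosage in each cell. This allows eGFP output to be compared against copy number in transfected mammalian cells.
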