Features (pLannotate 1.2.2; 34 found; start..end, strand, type, name):
     28..80      -  misc_feature   bom (fragment): basis of mobility region from pBR322
    235..614     +  enhancer       CMV enhancer: human cytomegalovirus immediate early enhancer
    615..813     +  promoter       CMV promoter: human cytomegalovirus (CMV) immediate early promoter
    812..833     +  promoter       PLtetO-1 promoter (fragment): modified phage lambda PL promoter with tet operator sites (Lutz and Bujard, 1997)
    839..858     +  promoter       tight TRE promoter (fragment): Tet-responsive promoter PTight, consisting of seven tet operator sequences followed by the minimal CMV promoter
    925..949     +  misc_feature   MCS (fragment): pUC18/19 multiple cloning site
    950..1010    +  promoter       SV40 promoter (fragment): SV40 early promoter
   1041..1613    +  intron         β-globin intron: intron from rabbit β-globin gene
   1658..2278    +  CDS            rtTA3 (fragment): reverse tetracycline transactivator 3 activates expression from Tet-responsive promoters in the presence of doxycycline
   2277..2295    +  CDS            SV40 NLS (fragment): nuclear localization signal of SV40 (simian virus 40) large T antigen
   2394..3110    +  CDS            EGFP: EGFP is a basic (constitutively fluorescent) green fluorescent protein published in 1996, derived from Aequorea victoria. It is reported to be a rapidly-maturing weak dimer with moderate acid sensitivity.
   3181..3272    +  ncRNA          5' miR-30a: sequence upstream of the 71-nt precursor of the human miR-30a microRNA (Zeng et al., 2002) miRNA
   3377..3489    +  ncRNA          3' miR-30a: sequence downstream of the 71-nt precursor of the human miR-30a microRNA (Zeng et al., 2002) miRNA
   3526..3914    +  misc_feature   WPRE: woodchuck hepatitis virus posttranscriptional regulatory element
   3958..4182    +  polyA_signal   bGH poly(A) signal: bovine growth hormone polyadenylation signal
   4186..4207    +  promoter       SV40 promoter (fragment): SV40 enhancer and early promoter
   4228..4461    +  rep_origin     f1 ori (fragment) (sequence partly withheld): f1 bacteriophage origin of replication; arrow indicates direction of (+) strand synthesis
   4466..4513    +  protein_bind   FRT: FLP-mediated recombination occurs in the 8-bp core sequence TCTAGAAA (Turan and Bode, 2011). FLP recombinase from the Saccharomyces cerevisiae 2μ plasmid
   4521..5543    +  CDS            HygR: aminoglycoside phosphotransferase from E. coli; aph(4)-Ia; confers resistance to hygromycin
   5553..5678    +  CDS            ble (fragment): BLE_KLEPN - Experimental evidence at protein level: Swiss-Prot protein existence level 1. Binding protein with a strong affinity to the bleomycin family of antibiotics. Binds to CL990; an antimitotic-antibiotic compound. From Klebsiella pneumoniae.
   5673..5794    +  polyA_signal   SV40 poly(A) signal: SV40 polyadenylation signal
   5867..5883    -  protein_bind   lac operator: The lac repressor binds to the lac operator to inhibit transcription in E. coli. This inhibition can be relieved by adding lactose or isopropyl-β-D-thiogalactopyranoside (IPTG). lac repressor encoded by lacI
   5891..5921    -  promoter       lac promoter: promoter for the E. coli lac operon
   5936..5957    -  protein_bind   CAP binding site: CAP binding activates transcription in the presence of cAMP. E. coli catabolite activator protein
   5970..6062    -  CDS            lacI (fragment): lac repressor; lacI; The lac repressor binds to the lac operator to inhibit transcription in E. coli. This inhibition can be relieved by adding lactose or isopropyl-β-D-thiogalactopyranoside (IPTG).
   6064..6189    -  rep_origin     RSF ori (fragment): Plasmids containing the RSF 1030 origin of replication can be propagated in E. coli cells that contain additional plasmids with compatible origins.
   6204..7382    +  promoter       EF-1α promoter: strong constitutive promoter for human elongation factor EF-1α
   7389..7406    +  misc_feature   MCS (fragment): pUC18/19 multiple cloning site
   7427..8134    +  CDS            mCherry: mCherry is a basic (constitutively fluorescent) red fluorescent protein published in 2004, derived from Discosoma sp.. It is reported to be a very rapidly-maturing monomer with low acid sensitivity.
   8149..8223    +  CDS            HBB (fragment): HBB_PONPY - Experimental evidence at transcript level: Swiss-Prot protein existence level 2. Involved in oxygen transport from the lung to the various peripheral tissues. From Pongo pygmaeus (Bornean orangutan).
   8294..8349    +  polyA_signal   β-globin poly(A) signal: rabbit β-globin polyadenylation signal (Gil and Proudfoot, 1987)
   8726..9314    -  rep_origin     ori: high-copy-number ColE1/pMB1/pBR322/pUC origin of replication
   9485..10345   -  CDS            AmpR: β-lactamase; bla; confers resistance to ampicillin, carbenicillin, and related antibiotics
  10346..10450   -  promoter       AmpR promoter: bla
>Addgene plasmid #169735 | Equalizer-L plasmid with onboard mCherry cassette | addgene full sequence | sequence record 334142 | Addgene NGS Result
GACGGATCGGGAGATCTCCCGATCCCCTATGGTGCACTCTCAGTACAATCTACTCTGATGCCGCATAGTT
AAGCCAGTATCTGCTCCCTGCTTGTGTGTTGGAGGTCGCTGAGTAGTGCGCGAGCAAAATTTAAGCTACA
ACAAGGCAAGGCTTGACCGACAATTGCATGAAGAATCTGCTTAGGGTTAGGCGTTTTGCGCTGCTTCGCG
ATGTACGGGCCAGATATACGCGTTGACATTGATTATTGACTAGTTATTAATAGTAATCAATTACGGGGTC
ATTAGTTCATAGCCCATATATGGAGTTCCGCGTTACATAACTTACGGTAAATGGCCCGCCTGGCTGACCG
CCCAACGACCCCCGCCCATTGACGTCAATAATGACGTATGTTCCCATAGTAACGCCAATAGGGACTTTCC
ATTGACGTCAATGGGTGGAGTATTTACGGTAAACTGCCCACTTGGCAGTACATCAAGTGTATCATATGCC
AAGTACGCCCCCTATTGACGTCAATGACGGTAAATGGCCCGCCTGGCATTATGCCCAGTACATGACCTTA
TGGGACTTTCCTACTTGGCAGTACATCTACGTATTAGTCATCGCTATTACCATGGTGATGCGGTTTTGGC
AGTACATCAATGGGCGTGGATAGCGGTTTGACTCACGGGGATTTCCAAGTCTCCACCCCATTGACGTCAA
TGGGAGTTTGTTTTGGCACCAAAATCAACGGGACTTTCCAAAATGTCGTAACAACTCCGCCCCATTGACG
CAAATGGGCGGTAGGCGTGTACGGTGGGAGGTCTATATAAGCATCCCTATCAGTGATAGAGATCAGATCT
CCCTATCAGTGATAGAGAGCTGTTTTGACCTCCATAGAAGACACCGGGACCGATCCAGCCTCCGGACTCT
AGCGTTTAAACTTAAGCTGGGTACCCGGGGATCCTCTAGGGCCTCTGAGCTATTCCAGAAGTAGTGAAGA
GGCTTTTTTGGAGGCCTAGGCTTTTGCAAAAAGCTCCGGATCGATCCTGAGAACTTCAGGGTGAGTTTGG
GGACCCTTGATTGTTCTTTCTTTTTCGCTATTGTAAAATTCATGTTATATGGAGGGGGCAAAGTTTTCAG
GGTGTTGTTTAGAATGGGAAGATGTCCCTTGTATCACCATGGACCCTCATGATAATTTTGTTTCTTTCAC
TTTCTACTCTGTTGACAACCATTGTCTCCTCTTATTTTCTTTTCATTTTCTGTAACTTTTTCGTTAAACT
TTAGCTTGCATTTGTAACGAATTTTTAAATTCACTTTTGTTTATTTGTCAGATTGTAAGTACTTTCTCTA
ATCACTTTTTTTTCAAGGCAATCAGGGTATATTATATTGTACTTCAGCACAGTTTTAGAGAACAATTGTT
ATAATTAAATGATAAGGTAGAATATTTCTGCATATAAATTCTGGCTGGCGTGGAAATATTCTTATTGGTA
GAAACAACTACATCCTGGTCATCATCCTGCCTTTCTCTTTATGGTTACAATGATATACACTGTTTGAGAT
GAGGATAAAATACTCTGAGTCCAAACCGGGCCCCTCTGCTAACCATGTTCATGCCTTCTTCTTTTTCCTA
CAGGTCCTGCACCGCTTGAAGTCTTTAATTAAAGGCGCCACCATGGAGTCTAGACTGGACAAGAGCAAAG
TCATAAACTCTGCTCTGGAATTACTCAATGAAGTCGGTATCGAAGGCCTGACGACAAGGAAACTCGCTCA
AAAGCTGGGAGTTGAGCAGCCTACCCTGTACTGGCACGTGAAGAACAAGCGGGCCCTGCTCGATGCCCTG
GCAATCGAGATGCTGGACAGGCATCATACCCACTTCTGCCCCCTGGAAGGCGAGTCATGGCAAGACTTTC
TGCGGAACAACGCCAAGTCATTCCGCTGTGCTCTCCTCTCACATCGCGACGGGGCTAAAGTGCATCTCGG
CACCCGCCCAACAGAGAAACAGTACGAAACCCTGGAAAATCAGCTCGCGTTCCTGTGTCAGCAAGGCTTC
TCCCTGGAGAACGCACTGTACGCTCTGTCCGCCGTGGGCCACTTTACACTGGGCTGCGTATTGGAGGATC
AGGAGCATCAAGTAGCAAAAGAGGAAAGAGAGACACCTACCACCGATTCTATGCCCCCACTTCTGAGACA
AGCAATTGAGCTGTTCGACCATCAGGGAGCCGAACCTGCCTTCCTTTTCGGCCTGGAACTAATCATATGT
GGCCTGGAGAAACAGCTAAAGTGCGAAAGCGGCGGGCCAAAAAAGAAGAGAAAGGGTGACGGTGCTGGTT
TAATTAACATGGGAAGCGGAGCTACTAACTTCAGCCTGCTGAAGCAGGCTGGAGACGTGGAGGAGAACCC
TGGACCTGCTAGCATGGTGAGCAAGGGCGAGGAGCTGTTCACCGGGGTGGTGCCCATCCTGGTCGAGCTG
GACGGCGACGTAAACGGCCACAAGTTCAGCGTGTCCGGCGAGGGCGAGGGCGATGCCACCTACGGCAAGC
TGACCCTGAAGTTCATCTGCACCACCGGCAAGCTGCCCGTGCCCTGGCCCACCCTCGTGACCACCCTGAC
CTACGGCGTGCAGTGCTTCAGCCGCTACCCCGACCACATGAAGCAGCACGACTTCTTCAAGTCCGCCATG
CCCGAAGGCTACGTCCAGGAGCGCACCATCTTCTTCAAGGACGACGGCAACTACAAGACCCGCGCCGAGG
TGAAGTTCGAGGGCGACACCCTGGTGAACCGCATCGAGCTGAAGGGCATCGACTTCAAGGAGGACGGCAA
CATCCTGGGGCACAAGCTGGAGTACAACTACAACAGCCACAACGTCTATATCATGGCCGACAAGCAGAAG
AACGGCATCAAGGTGAACTTCAAGATCCGCCACAACATCGAGGACGGCAGCGTGCAGCTCGCCGACCACT
ACCAGCAGAACACCCCCATCGGCGACGGCCCCGTGCTGCTGCCCGACAACCACTACCTGAGCACCCAGTC
CGCCCTGAGCAAAGACCCCAACGAGAAGCGCGATCACATGGTCCTGCTGGAGTTCGTGACCGCCGCCGGG
ATCACTCTCGGCATGGACGAGCTGTACAAGTAGCCGCTTGAAGTCTTTAATTAAAAAGCTTGTGAGTATG
TGCTCGCTTCGGCAGCACATATACTATGTCGAATGAGGCTTCAGTACTTTACAGAATCGTTGCCTGCACA
TCTTGGAAACACTTGCTGGGATTACTTCTTCAGGTTAACCCAACAGAAGGCTCGAGTGCTGTTGACAGTG
AGCGCCGCTTGAAGTCTTTAATTAAATAGTGAAGCCACAGATGTATTTAATTAAAGACTTCAAGCGGTGC
CTACTGCCTCGGAGAATTCAAGGGGCTACTTTAGGAGCAATTATCTTGTTTACTAAAACTGAATACCTTG
CTATCTCTTTGATACATTTTTACAAAGCTGAATTAAAATGGTATAAATTAAATCACTTTTTTCAATTGTT
TCCTTTTTTTTCCTCAGGCGGCCGCAATCAACCTCTGGATTACAAAATTTGTGAAAGATTGACTGGTATT
CTTAACTATGTTGCTCCTTTTACGCTATGTGGATACGCTGCTTTAATGCCTTTGTATCATGCTATTGCTT
CCCGTATGGCTTTCATTTTCTCCTCCTTGTATAAATCCTGGTTGCTGTCTCTTTATGAGGAGTTGTGGCC
CGTTGTCAGGCAACGTGGCGTGGTGTGCACTGTGTTTGCTGACGCAACCCCCACTGGTTGGGGCATTGCC
ACCACCTGTCAGCTCCTTTCCGGGACTTTCGCTTTCCCCCTCCCTATTGCCACGGCGGAACTCATCGCCG
CCTGCCTTGCCCGCTGCTGGACAGGGGCTCGGCTGTTGGGCACTGACAATTCCGTGGTGTTGTCCTCGAG
TCTAGAGGGCCCGTTTAAACCCGCTGATCAGCCTCGACTGTGCCTTCTAGTTGCCAGCCATCTGTTGTTT
GCCCCTCCCCCGTGCCTTCCTTGACCCTGGAAGGTGCCACTCCCACTGTCCTTTCCTAATAAAATGAGGA
AATTGCATCGCATTGTCTGAGTAGGTGTCATTCTATTCTGGGGGGTGGGGTGGGGCAGGACAGCAAGGGG
GAGGATTGGGAAGACAATAGCAGGCATGCTGGGGATGCGGTGGGCTCTATGGCTTCTGAGGCGGAAAGAA
CCAGCTGGGGCTCTAGGGGGTATCCCC
[124 nt withheld, positions 4228-4351]
C
[91 nt withheld, positions 4353-4443]
AGGGTGATGGTTCACGTACCTAGAAGTTCCTATTCCGAAGTTCCTATTCTCTAGAAAGTATAGGAACTTC
CTTGGCCAAAAAGCCTGAACTCACCGCGACGTCTGTCGAGAAGTTTCTGATCGAAAAGTTCGACAGCGTC
TCCGACCTGATGCAGCTCTCGGAGGGCGAAGAATCTCGTGCTTTCAGCTTCGATGTAGGAGGGCGTGGAT
ATGTCCTGCGGGTAAATAGCTGCGCCGATGGTTTCTACAAAGATCGTTATGTTTATCGGCACTTTGCATC
GGCCGCGCTCCCGATTCCGGAAGTGCTTGACATTGGGGAATTCAGCGAGAGCCTGACCTATTGCATCTCC
CGCCGTGCACAGGGTGTCACGTTGCAAGACCTGCCTGAAACCGAACTGCCCGCTGTTCTGCAGCCGGTCG
CGGAGGCCATGGATGCGATCGCTGCGGCCGATCTTAGCCAGACGAGCGGGTTCGGCCCATTCGGACCGCA
AGGAATCGGTCAATACACTACATGGCGTGATTTCATATGCGCGATTGCTGATCCCCATGTGTATCACTGG
CAAACTGTGATGGACGACACCGTCAGTGCGTCCGTCGCGCAGGCTCTCGATGAGCTGATGCTTTGGGCCG
AGGACTGCCCCGAAGTCCGGCACCTCGTGCACGCGGATTTCGGCTCCAACAATGTCCTGACGGACAATGG
CCGCATAACAGCGGTCATTGACTGGAGCGAGGCGATGTTCGGGGATTCCCAATACGAGGTCGCCAACATC
TTCTTCTGGAGGCCGTGGTTGGCTTGTATGGAGCAGCAGACGCGCTACTTCGAGCGGAGGCATCCGGAGC
TTGCAGGATCGCCGCGGCTCCGGGCGTATATGCTCCGCATTGGTCTTGACCAACTCTATCAGAGCTTGGT
TGACGGCAATTTCGATGATGCAGCTTGGGCGCAGGGTCGATGCGACGCAATCGTCCGATCCGGAGCCGGG
ACTGTCGGGCGTACACAAATCGCCCGCAGAAGCGCGGCCGTCTGGACCGATGGCTGTGTAGAAGTACTCG
CCGATAGTGGAAACCGACGCCCCAGCACTCGTCCGAGGGCAAAGGAATAGCACGTACTACGAGATTTCGA
TTCCACCGCCGCCTTCTATGAAAGGTTGGGCTTCGGAATCGTTTTCCGGGACGCCGGCTGGATGATCCTC
CAGCGCGGGGATCTCATGCTGGAGTTCTTCGCCCACCCCAACTTGTTTATTGCAGCTTATAATGGTTACA
AATAAAGCAATAGCATCACAAATTTCACAAATAAAGCATTTTTTTCACTGCATTCTAGTTGTGGTTTGTC
CAAACTCATCAATGTATCTTATCATGTCTGTATACCGTCGACCTCTAGCTAGAGCTTGGCGTAATCATGG
TCATAGCTGTTTCCTGTGTGAAATTGTTATCCGCTCACAATTCCACACAACATACGAGCCGGAAGCATAA
AGTGTAAAGCCTGGGGTGCCTAATGAGTGAGCTAACTCACATTAATTGCGTTGCGCTCACTGCCCGCTTT
CCAGTCGGGAAACCTGTCGTGCCAGCTGCATTAATGAATCGGCCAACGCGCGGGGAGAGGCGGTTTGCGT
ATTGGGCGCTCTTCCGCTTCCTCGCTCACTGACTCGCTGCGCTCGGTCGTTCGGCTGCGGCGAGCGGTAT
CAGCTCACTCAAAGGCGGTAATACGGTTATCCACAGAATCAGGGGATAACGCAGGAAAGAACATGTAAGG
AGTGGGAATTGGCTCCGGTGCCCGTCAGTGGGCAGAGCGCACATCGCCCACAGTCCCCGAGAAGTTGGGG
GGAGGGGTCGGCAATTGAACCGGTGCCTAGAGAAGGTGGCGCGGGGTAAACTGGGAAAGTGATGTCGTGT
ACTGGCTCCGCCTTTTTCCCGAGGGTGGGGGAGAACCGTATATAAGTGCAGTAGTCGCCGTGAACGTTCT
TTTTCGCAACGGGTTTGCCGCCAGAACACAGGTAAGTGCCGTGTGTGGTTCCCGCGGGCCTGGCCTCTTT
ACGGGTTATGGCCCTTGCGTGCCTTGAATTACTTCCACCTGGCTGCAGTACGTGATTCTTGATCCCGAGC
TTCGGGTTGGAAGTGGGTGGGAGAGTTCGAGGCCTTGCGCTTAAGGAGCCCCTTCGCCTCGTGCTTGAGT
TGAGGCCTGGCCTGGGCGCTGGGGCCGCCGCGTGCGAATCTGGTGGCACCTTCGCGCCTGTCTCGCTGCT
TTCGATAAGTCTCTAGCCATTTAAAATTTTTGATGACCTGCTGCGACGCTTTTTTTCTGGCAAGATAGTC
TTGTAAATGCGGGCCAAGATCTGCACACTGGTATTTCGGTTTTTGGGGCCGCGGGCGGCGACGGGGCCCG
TGCGTCCCAGCGCACATGTTCGGCGAGGCGGGGCCTGCGAGCGCGGCCACCGAGAATCGGACGGGGGTAG
TCTCAAGCTGGCCGGCCTGCTCTGGTGCCTGGCCTCGCGCCGCCGTGTATCGCCCCGCCCTGGGCGGCAA
GGCTGGCCCGGTCGGCACCAGTTGCGTGAGCGGAAAGATGGCCGCTTCCCGGCCCTGCTGCAGGGAGCTC
AAAATGGAGGACGCGGCGCTCGGGAGAGCGGGCGGGTGAGTCACCCACACAAAGGAAAAGGGCCTTTCCG
TCCTCAGCCGTCGCTTCATGTGACTCCACGGAGTACCGGGCGCCGTCCAGGCACCTCGATTAGTTCTCGA
GCTTTTGGAGTACGTCGTCTTTAGGTTGGGGGGAGGGGTTTTATGCGATGGAGTTTCCCCACACTGAGTG
GGTGGAGACTGAAGTTAGGCCAGCTTGGCACTTGATGTAATTCTCCTTGGAATTTGCCCTTTTTGAGTTT
GGATCTTGGTTCATTCTCAAGCCTCAGACAGTGGTTCAAAGTTTTTTTCTTCCATTTCAGGTGTCGTGAG
GTACCGGATCCTCTAGAGTCGACTCCGGACGTCGACGGCCACCATGGTGAGCAAGGGCGAGGAGGATAAC
ATGGCCATCATCAAGGAGTTCATGCGCTTCAAGGTGCACATGGAGGGCTCCGTGAACGGCCACGAGTTCG
AGATCGAGGGCGAGGGCGAGGGCCGCCCCTACGAGGGCACCCAGACCGCCAAGCTGAAGGTGACCAAGGG
TGGCCCCCTGCCCTTCGCCTGGGACATCCTGTCCCCTCAGTTCATGTACGGCTCCAAGGCCTACGTGAAG
CACCCCGCCGACATCCCCGACTACTTGAAGCTGTCCTTCCCCGAGGGCTTCAAGTGGGAGCGCGTGATGA
ACTTCGAGGACGGCGGCGTGGTGACCGTGACCCAGGACTCCTCCCTGCAGGACGGCGAGTTCATCTACAA
GGTGAAGCTGCGCGGCACCAACTTCCCCTCCGACGGCCCCGTAATGCAGAAGAAGACCATGGGCTGGGAG
GCCTCCTCCGAGCGGATGTACCCCGAGGACGGCGCCCTGAAGGGCGAGATCAAGCAGAGGCTGAAGCTGA
AGGACGGCGGCCACTACGACGCTGAGGTCAAGACCACCTACAAGGCCAAGAAGCCCGTGCAGCTGCCCGG
CGCCTACAACGTCAACATCAAGTTGGACATCACCTCCCACAACGAGGACTACACCATCGTGGAACAGTAC
GAACGCGCCGAGGGCCGCCACTCCACCGGCGGCATGGACGAGCTGTACAAGTAATGAGCGGCCGCTTCAC
TCCTCAGGTGCAGGCTGCCTATCAGAAGGTGGTGGCTGGTGTGGCCAATGCCCTGGCTCACAAATACCAC
TGAGATCTTTTTCCCTCTGCCAAAAATTATGGGGACATCATGAAGCCCCTTGAGCATCTGACTTCTGGCT
AATAAAGGAAATTTATTTTCATTGCAATAGTGTGTTGGAATTTTTTGTGTCTCTCACTCGGAAGGACATA
TGGGAGGGCAAATCATTTAAAACATCAGAATGAGTATTTGGTTTAGAGTTTGGCAACATATGCCCATATG
CTGGCTGCCATGAACAAAGGTTGGCTATAAAGAGGTCATCAGTATATGAAACAGCCCCCTGCTGTCCATT
CCTTATTCCATAGAAAAGCCTTGACTTGAGGTTAGATTTTTTTTATATTTTGTTTTGTGTTATTTTTTTC
TTTAACATCCCTAAAATTTTCCTTACATGTTTTACTAGCCAGATTTTTCCTCCTCTCCTGACTACTCCCA
GTCATAGCTGTCCCTCTTCTCACATGTGAGCAAAAGGCCAGCAAAAGGCCAGGAACCGTAAAAAGGCCGC
GTTGCTGGCGTTTTTCCATAGGCTCCGCCCCCCTGACGAGCATCACAAAAATCGACGCTCAAGTCAGAGG
TGGCGAAACCCGACAGGACTATAAAGATACCAGGCGTTTCCCCCTGGAAGCTCCCTCGTGCGCTCTCCTG
TTCCGACCCTGCCGCTTACCGGATACCTGTCCGCCTTTCTCCCTTCGGGAAGCGTGGCGCTTTCTCATAG
CTCACGCTGTAGGTATCTCAGTTCGGTGTAGGTCGTTCGCTCCAAGCTGGGCTGTGTGCACGAACCCCCC
GTTCAGCCCGACCGCTGCGCCTTATCCGGTAACTATCGTCTTGAGTCCAACCCGGTAAGACACGACTTAT
CGCCACTGGCAGCAGCCACTGGTAACAGGATTAGCAGAGCGAGGTATGTAGGCGGTGCTACAGAGTTCTT
GAAGTGGTGGCCTAACTACGGCTACACTAGAAGAACAGTATTTGGTATCTGCGCTCTGCTGAAGCCAGTT
ACCTTCGGAAAAAGAGTTGGTAGCTCTTGATCCGGCAAACAAACCACCGCTGGTAGCGGTGGTTTTTTTG
TTTGCAAGCAGCAGATTACGCGCAGAAAAAAAGGATCTCAAGAAGATCCTTTGATCTTTTCTACGGGGTC
TGACGCTCAGTGGAACGAAAACTCACGTTAAGGGATTTTGGTCATGAGATTATCAAAAAGGATCTTCACC
TAGATCCTTTTAAATTAAAAATGAAGTTTTAAATCAATCTAAAGTATATATGAGTAAACTTGGTCTGACA
GTTACCAATGCTTAATCAGTGAGGCACCTATCTCAGCGATCTGTCTATTTCGTTCATCCATAGTTGCCTG
ACTCCCCGTCGTGTAGATAACTACGATACGGGAGGGCTTACCATCTGGCCCCAGTGCTGCAATGATACCG
CGAGACCCACGCTCACCGGCTCCAGATTTATCAGCAATAAACCAGCCAGCCGGAAGGGCCGAGCGCAGAA
GTGGTCCTGCAACTTTATCCGCCTCCATCCAGTCTATTAATTGTTGCCGGGAAGCTAGAGTAAGTAGTTC
GCCAGTTAATAGTTTGCGCAACGTTGTTGCCATTGCTACAGGCATCGTGGTGTCACGCTCGTCGTTTGGT
ATGGCTTCATTCAGCTCCGGTTCCCAACGATCAAGGCGAGTTACATGATCCCCCATGTTGTGCAAAAAAG
CGGTTAGCTCCTTCGGTCCTCCGATCGTTGTCAGAAGTAAGTTGGCCGCAGTGTTATCACTCATGGTTAT
GGCAGCACTGCATAATTCTCTTACTGTCATGCCATCCGTAAGATGCTTTTCTGTGACTGGTGAGTACTCA
ACCAAGTCATTCTGAGAATAGTGTATGCGGCGACCGAGTTGCTCTTGCCCGGCGTCAATACGGGATAATA
CCGCGCCACATAGCAGAACTTTAAAAGTGCTCATCATTGGAAAACGTTCTTCGGGGCGAAAACTCTCAAG
GATCTTACCGCTGTTGAGATCCAGTTCGATGTAACCCACTCGTGCACCCAACTGATCTTCAGCATCTTTT
ACTTTCACCAGCGTTTCTGGGTGAGCAAAAACAGGAAGGCAAAATGCCGCAAAAAAGGGAATAAGGGCGA
CACGGAAATGTTGAATACTCATACTCTTCCTTTTTCAATATTATTGAAGCATTTATCAGGGTTATTGTCT
CATGAGCGGATACATATTTGAATGTATTTAGAAAAATAAACAAATAGGGGTTCCGCGCACATTTCCCCGA
AAAGTGCCACCTGACGTC
